Addgene plasmid #27903: pUT1319-HQ858821
Depositing lab: John Gray & Erich Grotewold. Depositing organization: University of Toledo. Publication: GRASSIUS: a platform for comparative regulatory genomics across the grasses. Yilmaz A, Nishiyama MY Jr, Fuentes BG, Souza GM, Janies D, Gray J, Grotewold E. Plant Physiol. 2009 Jan;149(1):171-80. doi: 10.1104/pp.108.128579. Epub 2008 Nov 5. PubMed 18987217.
Backbone
  Vector backbone: pENTR/D
  Backbone manufacturer: Invitrogen
  Backbone size w/o insert (bp): 2580
  Vector type: Entry vector
Growth in bacteria
  Bacterial resistance: Kanamycin, 50 μg/mL
  Growth temperature: 37°C
  Growth strain: DH5alpha
  Growth instructions: E. coli Top10 (Invitrogen)
  Copy number: Low Copy
Gene/Insert
  Gene/Insert name: MYB transcription factor encoded by Os07g0688200 LOC_Os07g48870
  Species: Oryza sativa (rice)
  Insert size (bp): 900
  GenBank ID: HQ858821
  Cloning method: Restriction Enzyme
  Sequencing primers: 5′ M13 For; 3′ M13 Rev
Terms and licenses: Academic/Nonprofit Terms; Industry Terms: Not Available to Industry
Depositor comments: This CDS was amplified using PCR from a full length cDNA template from the OSIIEa, OSIIEb, and OSJNEa thru OSJNEf full length cDNA libraries generated by the Guoliang Wang lab at Ohio State University. The PCR product omitted the stop codon. The PCR product was cloned into a Gateway pENTR/D entry vector. Further information on this gene may be obtained at www.grassius.org using the Genbank number. (The second half of the plasmid name is the Genbank Number for the sequence of the insert)
How to cite: pUT1319-HQ858821 was a gift from John Gray & Erich Grotewold (Addgene plasmid # 27903 ; http://n2t.net/addgene:27903 ; RRID:Addgene_27903)
