[The description below was written by a language model from this plasmid's Addgene catalogue record and pLannotate feature annotations shown in this document.]
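Description:
pUT1319-HQ858821 is a Gateway entry clone built on the Invitrogen pENTR/D backbone, carrying the coding sequence of a rice (Oryza sativa) MYB transcription factor encoded by locus Os07g0688200 / LOC_Os07g48870. The plasmid is about 3.5 kb, consistent with a roughly 900 bp insert in the 2.58 kb backbone. It is propagated in E. coli under kanamycin selection, provided by an aminoglycoside phosphotransferase (KanR) gene. Replication relies on a ColE1/pUC-type origin. The catalogue entry lists the plasmid as low copy, whereas the annotation describes this origin class as high copy, and the record does not resolve the difference.

The insert lies between attL1 and attL2 sites, so an LR Clonase reaction can move it directionally into any attR-containing destination vector. The automated annotation labels part of the insert as a fragment resembling Arabidopsis MYB78. This most likely reflects homology in the conserved MYB domain, since the catalogue identifies the gene as rice. According to the depositor, the CDS was PCR-amplified from full-length rice cDNA libraries and the stop codon was omitted, which allows in-frame C-terminal fusions to tags or reporters supplied by the destination vector. As an entry vector, it has no promoter positioned to express the insert in plants or other hosts. A T7 promoter sits just outside attL2, and rrnB T1 and T2 terminators upstream of attL1 shield the cloning region from read-through transcription. The short lacI and lacZα fragments appear to be backbone remnants. The clone belongs to a collection of grass transcription factor ORFs associated with the GRASSIUS comparative regulatory genomics resource, and serves as a source for building expression constructs for functional studies.
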