Features (pLannotate 1.2.2; 10 found; start..end, strand, type, name):
      1..100     +  protein_bind   attL1: mutant version of attL; recombination site for the Gateway® LR reaction LR Clonase™
    172..654     +  CDS            MYB78 (fragment): MYB78_ARATH - Experimental evidence at protein level: Swiss-Prot protein existence level 1. From Arabidopsis thaliana (Mouse-ear cress).
   1037..1136    -  protein_bind   attL2: mutant version of attL; recombination site for the Gateway® LR reaction LR Clonase™
   1154..1172    -  promoter       T7 promoter: promoter for bacteriophage T7 RNA polymerase
   1306..2115    +  CDS            KanR: aminoglycoside phosphotransferase; aph(3')-Ia; confers resistance to kanamycin in bacteria or G418 (Geneticin®) in eukaryotes
   2262..2850    +  rep_origin     ori: high-copy-number ColE1/pMB1/pBR322/pUC origin of replication
   3033..3125    +  CDS            lacI (fragment): lac repressor; lacI; The lac repressor binds to the lac operator to inhibit transcription in E. coli. This inhibition can be relieved by adding lactose or isopropyl-β-D-thiogalactopyranoside (IPTG).
   3180..3207    -  terminator     rrnB T2 terminator: transcription terminator T2 from the E. coli rrnB gene
   3339..3382    +  terminator     rrnB T1 terminator: Escherichia coli rrnB; transcription terminator T1 from the E. coli rrnB gene
   3429..3465    -  CDS            lacZα (fragment): LacZα fragment of β-galactosidase; lacZ fragment
>Addgene plasmid #27903 | pUT1319-HQ858821 | depositor full sequence | sequence record 13177 | Author sequence
CAAATAATGATTTTATTTTGACTGATAGTGACCTGTTCGTTGCAACAAATTGATGAGCAATGCTTTTTTA
TAATGCCAACTTTGTACAAAAAAGCAGGCTCCGCGGCCGCCCCCTTCACCATGATGATGGCGCGAGAGGT
GAGCAGCGAGGAGGAGGCTGGCGGCGGCGACGAGCTCCGGCGAGGGCCGTGGACGGTGGAGGAGGACCTG
CTCCTCGTCAACTACATCGCCGCCCATGGCGAGGGCCGCTGGAACGCGCTCGCGCGCTGCGCCGGGCTGA
AGCGGACGGGGAAGAGCTGCCGGCTGCGGTGGCTGAACTACCTGAGGCCGGACGTGAGGAGGGGGAACAT
GACGGCGGAGGAGCAGCTGCTGATACTGGAGCTCCATGGGCGGTGGGGGAATCGGTGGAGCAAGATCGCG
CAGCATCTCCCCGGCCGCACCGACAACGAGATCAAGAACTACTGGCGCACCCGCGTCCAGAAGCACGCCA
AGCACCTCAACTGCGACGTCAACTCCCAGCAGTTCAAGGACCTCATGCGCTACCTCTGGATGCCCCGCCT
CCTCGAACGCATCCACCGCTCCTCCCAATCCCAATCCCACGACGCCGACGACGCCGACCTCTCCGTCTCC
GCCGCCACCAGCTGCATCACCTCCGACCTCGTCGTCGACGCGCATCACCCGCCGCTCGCCATGGCCGACA
GCAACGACTCTGCAGCCATGTGGCAGCAACATCAAGCACCACAGATGAGCGTCGCCGGCGCGCCGCCGCC
GACGACGACGATGGCCCAACATGTAGTACTGCCGACCGCGGCGGCGTCGTGCCACCAGATGCAGGATCAG
TTCGTCTGCGCGCGCGCGGCGGAGACGACGACGTGCTGCTGGTCCGAGTCGGAGTCGCTGCCGGGTCTCG
CGGGGCTGTACTACGACGACGCGGCGGCGGCGCTGCCGGAGTTTGACGTGGAGACCATGGCCATGTGGGG
CCCTGAGGACGACCCATGGTACACGCAAATGCTTGGCTTGAAGGGTGGGCGCGCCGACCCAGCTTTCTTG
TACAAAGTTGGCATTATAAGAAAGCATTGCTTATCAATTTGTTGCAACGAACAGGTCACTATCAGTCAAA
ATAAAATCATTATTTGCCATCCAGCTGATATCCCCTATAGTGAGTCGTATTACATGGTCATAGCTGTTTC
CTGGCAGCTCTGGCCCGTGTCTCAAAATCTCTGATGTTACATTGCACAAGATAAAAATATATCATCATGA
ACAATAAAACTGTCTGCTTACATAAACAGTAATACAAGGGGTGTTATGAGCCATATTCAACGGGAAACGT
CGAGGCCGCGATTAAATTCCAACATGGATGCTGATTTATATGGGTATAAATGGGCTCGCGATAATGTCGG
GCAATCAGGTGCGACAATCTATCGCTTGTATGGGAAGCCCGATGCGCCAGAGTTGTTTCTGAAACATGGC
AAAGGTAGCGTTGCCAATGATGTTACAGATGAGATGGTCAGACTAAACTGGCTGACGGAATTTATGCCTC
TTCCGACCATCAAGCATTTTATCCGTACTCCTGATGATGCATGGTTACTCACCACTGCGATCCCCGGAAA
AACAGCATTCCAGGTATTAGAAGAATATCCTGATTCAGGTGAAAATATTGTTGATGCGCTGGCAGTGTTC
CTGCGCCGGTTGCATTCGATTCCTGTTTGTAATTGTCCTTTTAACAGCGATCGCGTATTTCGTCTCGCTC
AGGCGCAATCACGAATGAATAACGGTTTGGTTGATGCGAGTGATTTTGATGACGAGCGTAATGGCTGGCC
TGTTGAACAAGTCTGGAAAGAAATGCATAAACTTTTGCCATTCTCACCGGATTCAGTCGTCACTCATGGT
GATTTCTCACTTGATAACCTTATTTTTGACGAGGGGAAATTAATAGGTTGTATTGATGTTGGACGAGTCG
GAATCGCAGACCGATACCAGGATCTTGCCATCCTATGGAACTGCCTCGGTGAGTTTTCTCCTTCATTACA
GAAACGGCTTTTTCAAAAATATGGTATTGATAATCCTGATATGAATAAATTGCAGTTTCATTTGATGCTC
GATGAGTTTTTCTAATCAGAATTGGTTAATTGGTTGTAACACTGGCAGAGCATTACGCTGACTTGACGGG
ACGGCGCAAGCTCATGACCAAAATCCCTTAACGTGAGTTACGCGTCGTTCCACTGAGCGTCAGACCCCGT
AGAAAAGATCAAAGGATCTTCTTGAGATCCTTTTTTTCTGCGCGTAATCTGCTGCTTGCAAACAAAAAAA
CCACCGCTACCAGCGGTGGTTTGTTTGCCGGATCAAGAGCTACCAACTCTTTTTCCGAAGGTAACTGGCT
TCAGCAGAGCGCAGATACCAAATACTGTCCTTCTAGTGTAGCCGTAGTTAGGCCACCACTTCAAGAACTC
TGTAGCACCGCCTACATACCTCGCTCTGCTAATCCTGTTACCAGTGGCTGCTGCCAGTGGCGATAAGTCG
TGTCTTACCGGGTTGGACTCAAGACGATAGTTACCGGATAAGGCGCAGCGGTCGGGCTGAACGGGGGGTT
CGTGCACACAGCCCAGCTTGGAGCGAACGACCTACACCGAACTGAGATACCTACAGCGTGAGCATTGAGA
AAGCGCCACGCTTCCCGAAGGGAGAAAGGCGGACAGGTATCCGGTAAGCGGCAGGGTCGGAACAGGAGAG
CGCACGAGGGAGCTTCCAGGGGGAAACGCCTGGTATCTTTATAGTCCTGTCGGGTTTCGCCACCTCTGAC
TTGAGCGTCGATTTTTGTGATGCTCGTCAGGGGGGCGGAGCCTATGGAAAAACGCCAGCAACGCGGCCTT
TTTACGGTTCCTGGCCTTTTGCTGGCCTTTTGCTCACATGTTCTTTCCTGCGTTATCCCCTGATTCTGTG
GATAACCGTATTACCGCCTTTGAGTGAGCTGATACCGCTCGCCGCAGCCGAACGACCGAGCGCAGCGAGT
CAGTGAGCGAGGAAGCGGAAGAGCGCCCAATACGCAAACCGCCTCTCCCCGCGCGTTGGCCGATTCATTA
ATGCAGCTGGCACGACAGGTTTCCCGACTGGAAAGCGGGCAGTGAGCGCAACGCAATTAATACGCGTACC
GCTAGCCAGGAAGAGTTTGTAGAAACGCAAAAAGGCCATCCGTCAGGATGGCCTTCTGCTTAGTTTGATG
CCTGGCAGTTTATGGCGGGCGTCCTGCCCGCCACCCTCCGGGCCGTTGCTTCACAACGTTCAAATCCGCT
CCCGGCGGATTTGTCCTACTCAGGAGAGCGTTCACCGACAAACAACAGATAAAACGAAAGGCCCAGTCTT
CCGACTGAGCCTTTCGTTTTATTTGATGCCTGGCAGTTCCCTACTCTCGCGTTAACGCTAGCATGGATGT
TTTCCCAGTCACGACGTTGTAAAACGACGGCCAGTCTTAAGCTCGGGCCC
