>Addgene plasmid #27903 | pUT1319-HQ858821 | addgene partial sequence | sequence record 34193 | 27903 with M13pUC-fwd
ATGATTTTATTTTGACTGATAGTGACCTGTTCGTTGCAACAAATTGATGAGCAATGCTTTTTTATAATGC
CAACTTTGTACAAAAAAGCAGGCTCCGCGGCCGCCCCCTTCACCATGATGATGGCGCGAGAGGTGAGCAG
CGAGGAGGAGGCTGGCGGCGGCGACGAGCTCCGGCGAGGGCCGTGGACGGTGGAGGAGGACCTGCTCCTC
GTCAACTACATCGCCGCCCATGGCGAGGGCCGCTGGAACGCGCTCGCGCGCTGCGCCGGGCTGAAGCGGA
CGGGGAAGAGCTGCCGGCTGCGGTGGCTGAACTACCTGAGGCCGGACGTGAGGAGGGGGAACATGACGGC
GGAGGAGCAGCTGCTGATACTGGAGCTCCATGGGCGGTGGGGGAATCGGTGGAGCAAGATCGCGCAGCAT
CTCCCCGGCCGCACCGACAACGAGATCAAGAACTACTGGCGCACCCGCGTCCAGAAGCACGCCAAGCACC
TCAACTGCGACGTCAACTCCCAGCAGTTCAAGGACCTCATGCGCTACCTCTGGATGCCCCGCCTCCTCGA
ACGCATCCACCGCTCCTCCCAATCCCAATCCCACGACGCCGACGACGCCGACCTCTCCGTCTCCGCCGCC
ACCAGCTGCATCACCTCCGACCTCGTCGTCGACGCGCATCACCCGCCGCTCGCCATGGCCGACAGCAACG
ACTCTGCAGCCATGTGGCAGCAACATCAAGCACCACAGATGAGCGTCGCCGGCGCGCCGCCGCCGACG
